Addgene plasmid #22748: pAdTrack shALAS-1
Depositing lab: Bruce Spiegelman. Depositing organization: Dana-Farber Cancer Institute. Publication: PGC-1alpha negatively regulates hepatic FGF21 expression by modulating the heme/Rev-Erb(alpha) axis. Estall JL, Ruas JL, Choi CS, Laznik D, Badman M, Maratos-Flier E, Shulman GI, Spiegelman BM. Proc Natl Acad Sci U S A. 2009 Dec 29. 106(52):22510-5. 10.1073/pnas.0912533106 PubMed 20018698.
Backbone
  Vector backbone: pAdTrack
  Backbone manufacturer: Available at Addgene (#16404)
  Backbone size w/o insert (bp): 8300
  Vector type: Mammalian Expression, Adenoviral, RNAi
Growth in bacteria
  Bacterial resistance: Kanamycin, 50 μg/mL
  Growth temperature: 37°C
  Growth strain: DH5alpha
  Copy number: Low Copy
Gene/Insert
  Gene/Insert name: shALAS-1 (alt names: ALAS1; ALAS-1)
  Species: M. musculus (mouse)
  Entrez Gene: Alas1 (a.k.a. ALAS, ALAS-N, Alas-1, Alas-h)
  Cloning method: Restriction Enzyme; 5′ cloning site NotI (unknown if destroyed); 3′ cloning site KpnI (unknown if destroyed)
  Sequencing primers: 5′ n/a
Terms and licenses: Academic/Nonprofit Terms; Industry Terms: Not Available to Industry
Depositor comments: targeting sequence: CCAAGATAGTAGCATTTGAAA
How to cite: pAdTrack shALAS-1 was a gift from Bruce Spiegelman (Addgene plasmid # 22748 ; http://n2t.net/addgene:22748 ; RRID:Addgene_22748)
