[The description below was written by a language model from this plasmid's Addgene catalogue record and the feature table of its GenBank file.]
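Description:
pAdTrack shALAS-1 is an adenoviral shuttle plasmid for RNA interference, built on the pAdTrack backbone (about 8.3 kb without insert) and classed as a mammalian expression, adenoviral and RNAi vector. It is maintained in E. coli as a low-copy plasmid under kanamycin selection. The insert, placed between the NotI and KpnI sites (the record does not say whether these sites survive), is a short hairpin RNA cassette directed against mouse Alas1, which encodes the housekeeping form of aminolevulinate synthase, the first enzyme of heme biosynthesis. The depositor supplies a 21-nucleotide targeting sequence for the hairpin.

The sequence record held for this plasmid covers only an 875 bp stretch, so most of the vector, including the resistance gene, the origin and the adenoviral elements, is not annotated. Within that fragment there is a binding site for a primer that anneals in the human U6 promoter, which suggests the hairpin is driven by a U6 Pol III promoter, although the catalogue fields do not explicitly name the promoter. Downstream lie the human CMV immediate-early enhancer and promoter; in pAdTrack-type shuttles a CMV promoter generally drives a GFP tracer that marks infected cells, but no reporter coding sequence falls within the annotated region.

Shuttle vectors of this family are normally recombined with an adenoviral backbone plasmid to generate replication-deficient recombinant adenovirus. The associated publication concerns regulation of hepatic FGF21 expression by PGC-1alpha through the heme/Rev-Erb alpha axis, consistent with use of this construct to knock down Alas1 and thereby perturb heme synthesis in mouse liver cells.
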