LOCUS       Exported 875 bp ds-DNA linear SYN 14-JUL-2021
DEFINITION  synthetic linear DNA
ACCESSION   .
VERSION     .
KEYWORDS    pAdTrack shALAS-1
SOURCE      synthetic DNA construct
  ORGANISM  synthetic DNA construct
REFERENCE   1 (bases 1 to 875)
  AUTHORS   Estall JL, Ruas JL, Choi CS, Laznik D, Badman M, Maratos-Flier E,
            Shulman GI, Spiegelman BM
  TITLE     PGC-1alpha negatively regulates hepatic FGF21 expression by
            modulating the heme/Rev-Erb(alpha) axis.
  JOURNAL   Proc Natl Acad Sci U S A. 2009 Dec 29. 106(52):22510-5.
  PUBMED    20018698
REFERENCE   2 (bases 1 to 875)
  AUTHORS   .
  TITLE     Direct Submission
  JOURNAL   Exported Jul 14, 2021 from SnapGene Server 1.1.58
            http://www.snapgene.com
FEATURES             Location/Qualifiers
     source          1..875
                     /organism="synthetic DNA construct"
                     /mol_type="other DNA"
     primer_bind     97..116
                     /label=LKO.1 5'
                     /note="Human U6 promoter, forward primer"
     enhancer        327..630
                     /label=CMV enhancer
                     /note="human cytomegalovirus immediate early enhancer"
     promoter        631..834
                     /label=CMV promoter
                     /note="human cytomegalovirus (CMV) immediate early
                     promoter"
     primer_bind     785..805
                     /label=CMV-F
                     /note="Human CMV immediate early promoter, forward primer"
ORIGIN
        1 ttgactgtaa acacaaagat attagtacaa aatacgtgac gtagaaagta ataatttctt
       61 gggtagtttg cagttttaaa attatgtttt aaaatggact atcatatgct taccgtaact
      121 tgaaagtatt tcgatttctt ggctttatat atcttgtgga aaggacgaaa caccggccaa
      181 gatagtagca tttgaaactc gagtttcaaa tgctactatc ttggtttttg aattctcgac
      241 ctcgagacaa atggtaccag atctgctagt gattaatagt aatcaattac ggggtcatta
      301 gttcatagcc catatatgga gttccgcgtt acataactta cggtaaatgg cccgcctggc
      361 tgaccgccca acgacccccg cccattgacg tcaataatga cgtatgttcc catagtaacg
      421 ccaataggga ctttccattg acgtcaatgg gtggagtatt tacggtaaac tgcccacttg
      481 gcagtacatc aagtgtatca tatgccaagt acgcccccta ttgacgtcaa tgacggtaaa
      541 tggcccgcct ggcattatgc ccagtacatg accttatggg actttcctac ttggcagtac
      601 atctacgtat tagtcatcgc tattaccatg gtgatgcggt tttggcagta catcaatggg
      661 cgtggatagc ggtttgactc acggggattt ccaagtctcc accccattga cgtcaatggg
      721 agtttgtttt ggcaccaaaa tcaacgggac tttccaaaat gtcgtaacaa ctccgcccca
      781 ttgacgcaaa tgggcggtag gcgtgtacgg tgggaggtct atataagcag agctggttta
      841 gtgaaccgtc agatccgcta gcgctaccgg gtcgc
//
